Addgene plasmid #157262: pD649-HAsp-SIGLEC15-COMP5AP-AviTag-9xHis
Purpose: Mammalian expression of cell-surface protein extracellular domain fused to COMP5AP-AviTag-9xHis. Protein is secreted from cells.
Depositing lab: Chris Garcia. Depositing organization: Stanford University. Publication: A Human IgSF Cell-Surface Interactome Reveals a Complex Network of Protein-Protein Interactions. Wojtowicz WM, Vielmetter J, Fernandes RA, Siepe DH, Eastman CL, Chisholm GB, Cox S, Klock H, Anderson PW, Rue SM, Miller JJ, Glaser SM, Bragstad ML, Vance J, Lam AW, Lesley SA, Zinn K, Garcia KC. Cell. 2020 Aug 20;182(4):1027-1043.e17. doi: 10.1016/j.cell.2020.07.025. PubMed 32822567.
Backbone
  Vector backbone: pD649
  Backbone size w/o insert (bp): 7153
  Vector type: Mammalian Expression
Growth in bacteria
  Bacterial resistance: Ampicillin, 100 μg/mL
  Growth temperature: 37°C
  Growth strain: DH5alpha
  Copy number: High Copy
Gene/Insert
  Gene/Insert name: SIGLEC15 (alt name: SIG15)
  Species: H. sapiens (human)
  Insert size (bp): 732
  Entrez Gene: SIGLEC15 (a.k.a. CD33L3, HsT1361, SIGLEC-15)
  Promoter: CMV/SP6
  Tag / fusion protein: COMP5AP-AviTag-9xHis (C terminal on backbone)
  Cloning method: Restriction Enzyme; 5′ cloning site GCGGCCGC (not destroyed); 3′ cloning site GGCGCGCC (not destroyed)
  Sequencing primers: 5′ ATTTAGGTGACACTATAG; 3′ CGTCGCACTCCATCACGGTG
Resource information
  A portion of this plasmid was derived from a plasmid made by: synthesis by ThermoFisher
Terms and licenses: Academic/Nonprofit Terms; Industry Terms: Not Available to Industry
Depositor comments: Some plasmids in this collection may have an IS4-like element ISVsa5 family transposase upstream of the CMV promoter.
How to cite: pD649-HAsp-SIGLEC15-COMP5AP-AviTag-9xHis was a gift from Chris Garcia (Addgene plasmid # 157262 ; http://n2t.net/addgene:157262 ; RRID:Addgene_157262)
