[The description below was written by a language model from this plasmid's Addgene catalogue record and pLannotate feature annotations shown in this document.]
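Description:
pD649-HAsp-SIGLEC15-COMP5AP-AviTag-9xHis is a mammalian expression plasmid built on the pD649 backbone for producing a secreted, multimerised form of the human SIGLEC15 extracellular domain. It is propagated in E. coli as a high-copy plasmid through a ColE1/pUC-type origin and selected with ampicillin via a full-length β-lactamase gene. The annotated sequence also contains an SV40 early/EM7 promoter pair driving a puromycin N-acetyltransferase gene followed by an SV40 poly(A) signal, which could serve for selection in mammalian cells, although the record does not describe such use. Short fragments of KanR, lacZα, ble and the f1 origin appear to be non-functional backbone remnants. The depositor notes that some plasmids in this collection may carry an IS4-like transposase upstream of the CMV promoter; none is annotated here.

The expression cassette uses the CMV enhancer and immediate-early promoter with a portion of CMV intron A, followed by an SP6 promoter that also serves as a sequencing primer site. The open reading frame begins with a leader peptide (named HAsp in the construct, but annotated by similarity as an immunoglobulin heavy chain signal sequence), then the SIGLEC15 ectodomain cloned between retained flanking restriction sites. Downstream, the backbone supplies a segment of rat cartilage oligomeric matrix protein, whose coiled coil is known to assemble into pentamers, placental alkaline phosphatase, an AviTag for enzymatic biotinylation and a polyhistidine tag (9xHis by name, annotated as 8xHis), ending at a bGH poly(A) signal. The resulting protein is secreted from transfected cells as a high-avidity, enzymatically detectable reagent, and the construct comes from a study mapping interactions among human immunoglobulin-superfamily cell-surface proteins.
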