Features (pLannotate 1.2.2; 24 found; start..end, strand, type, name):
    119..143     -  CDS            KanR (fragment): aminoglycoside phosphotransferase; aph(3')-Ia; confers resistance to kanamycin
    254..842     +  rep_origin     ori: high-copy-number ColE1/pMB1/pBR322/pUC origin of replication
   1067..1084    +  terminator     rrnB T2 terminator (fragment): transcription terminator T2 from the E. coli rrnB gene
   1109..1128    -  CDS            lacZα (fragment): LacZα fragment of β-galactosidase; lacZ fragment
   1584..1600    +  protein_bind   lac operator: The lac repressor binds to the lac operator to inhibit transcription in E. coli. This inhibition can be relieved by adding lactose or isopropyl-β-D-thiogalactopyranoside (IPTG). lac repressor encoded by lacI
   1843..2146    +  enhancer       CMV enhancer: human cytomegalovirus immediate early enhancer
   2147..2350    +  promoter       CMV promoter: human cytomegalovirus (CMV) immediate early promoter
   2486..2529    +  intron         CMV intron (fragment): modified intron A from human cytomegalovirus
   2581..2599    +  promoter       SP6 promoter: promoter for bacteriophage SP6 RNA polymerase
   2603..2640    +  CDS            IgH signal sequence (fragment): signal sequence from the mouse immunoglobulin heavy chain variable region
   2725..3480    +  CDS            SIGLEC15 (fragment): SIG15_HUMAN - Also known as CD33L3. Experimental evidence at protein level: Swiss-Prot protein existence level 1. Binds sialylated glycoproteins. From Homo sapiens (Human).
   3577..3756    +  CDS            Comp (fragment): COMP_RAT - Experimental evidence at protein level: Swiss-Prot protein existence level 1. May play a role in the structural integrity of cartilage via its interaction with other extracellular matrix proteins such as the collagens and fibronectin. Can mediate the interaction of chondrocytes with the cartilage extracellular matrix through interaction with cell surface integrin receptors. Could play a role in the pathogenesis of osteoarthritis. Potent suppressor of apoptosis in both primary chondrocytes and transformed cells. Suppresses apoptosis by blocking the activation of caspase-3 and by indu
   3744..5196    +  CDS            SEAP (fragment): secreted alkaline phosphatase from human placenta The natural enzyme has a C-terminal transmembrane sequence that is replaced by a GPI anchor.
   5221..5262    +  CDS            AviTag™ (fragment): peptide tag that allows for enzymatic biotinylation
   5266..5289    +  CDS            8xHis: 8xHis affinity tag
   5435..5546    +  polyA_signal   bGH poly(A) signal: bovine growth hormone polyadenylation signal
   5547..5655    +  rep_origin     f1 ori (fragment): f1 bacteriophage origin of replication; arrow indicates direction of (+) strand synthesis
   5669..5998    +  promoter       SV40 promoter: SV40 enhancer and early promoter
   6046..6093    +  promoter       EM7 promoter: synthetic bacterial promoter&nbsp
   6112..6711    +  CDS            PuroR (fragment): puromycin N-acetyltransferase; pac from Streptomyces; confers resistance to puromycin
   6721..6846    +  CDS            ble (fragment): BLE_KLEPN - Experimental evidence at protein level: Swiss-Prot protein existence level 1. Binding protein with a strong affinity to the bleomycin family of antibiotics. Binds to CL990; an antimitotic-antibiotic compound. From Klebsiella pneumoniae.
   6841..6962    +  polyA_signal   SV40 poly(A) signal: SV40 polyadenylation signal
   7015..7875    -  CDS            AmpR: β-lactamase; bla; confers resistance to ampicillin, carbenicillin, and related antibiotics
   7878..89      -  promoter       AmpR promoter (fragment) (across the origin): bla
>Addgene plasmid #157262 | pD649-HAsp-SIGLEC15-COMP5AP-AviTag-9xHis | addgene full sequence | sequence record 489478 | Addgene NGS Result
TTTCAATATTATTGAAGCATTTATCAGGGTTATTGTCTCATGAGCGGATACATATTTGAATGTATTTAGA
AAAATAAACAAATAGGGGTCAGTGTTACAACCAATTAACCAATTCTGAACATTATCGCGAGCCCATTTAT
ACCTGAATATGGCTCATAACACCCCTTGCTCATGACCAAAATCCCTTAACGTGAGTTACGCGCGCGTCGT
TCCACTGAGCGTCAGACCCCGTAGAAAAGATCAAAGGATCTTCTTGAGATCCTTTTTTTCTGCGCGTAAT
CTGCTGCTTGCAAACAAAAAAACCACCGCTACCAGCGGTGGTTTGTTTGCCGGATCAAGAGCTACCAACT
CTTTTTCCGAAGGTAACTGGCTTCAGCAGAGCGCAGATACCAAATACTGTTCTTCTAGTGTAGCCGTAGT
TAGCCCACCACTTCAAGAACTCTGTAGCACCGCCTACATACCTCGCTCTGCTAATCCTGTTACCAGTGGC
TGCTGCCAGTGGCGATAAGTCGTGTCTTACCGGGTTGGACTCAAGACGATAGTTACCGGATAAGGCGCAG
CGGTCGGGCTGAACGGGGGGTTCGTGCACACAGCCCAGCTTGGAGCGAACGACCTACACCGAACTGAGAT
ACCTACAGCGTGAGCTATGAGAAAGCGCCACGCTTCCCGAAGGGAGAAAGGCGGACAGGTATCCGGTAAG
CGGCAGGGTCGGAACAGGAGAGCGCACGAGGGAGCTTCCAGGGGGAAACGCCTGGTATCTTTATAGTCCT
GTCGGGTTTCGCCACCTCTGACTTGAGCGTCGATTTTTGTGATGCTCGTCAGGGGGGCGGAGCCTATGGA
AAAACGCCAGCAACGCGGCCTTTTTACGGTTCCTGGCCTTTTGCTGGCCTTTTGCTCACATGTTCTTTCC
TGCGTTATCCCCTGATTCTGTGGATAACCGTATTACCGCCTTTGAGTGAGCTGATACCGCTCGCCGCAGC
CGAACGACCGAGCGCAGCGAGTCAGTGAGCGAGGAAGCGGAAGGCGAGAGTAGGGAACTGCCAGGCATCA
AACTAAGCAGAAGGCCCCTGACGGATGGCCTTTTTGCGTTTCTACAAACTCTTTCTGTGTTGTAAAACGA
CGGCCAGTCTTAAGCTCGGGCCCCCTGGGCGGTTCTGATAACGAGTAATCGTTAATCCGCAAATAACGTA
AAAACCCGCTTCGGCGGGTTTTTTTATGGGGGGAGTTTAGGGAAAGAGCATTTGTCAGAATATTTAAGGG
CGCCTGTCACTTTGCTTGATATATGAGAATTATTTAACCTTATAAATGAGAAAAAAGCAACGCACTTTAA
ATAAGATACGTTGCTTTTTCGATTGATGAACACCTATAATTAAACTATTCATCTATTATTTATGATTTTT
TGTATATACAATATTTCTAGTTTGTTAAAGAGAATTAAGAAAATAAATCTCGAAAATAATAAAGGGAAAA
TCAGTTTTTGATATCAAAATTATACATGTCAACGATAATACAAAATATAATACAAACTATAAGATGTTAT
CAGTATTTATTATCATTTAGAATAAATTTTGTGTCGCCCTTAATTGTGAGCGGATAACAATTACGAGCTT
CATGCACAGTGGCGTTGACTCAATATTGGCCATTAGCCATATTATTCATTGGTTATATAGCATAAATCAA
TATTGGCTATTGGCCATTGCATACGTTGTATCTATATCATAATATGTACATTTATATTGGCTCATGTCCA
ATATGACCGCCATGTTGGCATTGATTATTGACTAGTTATTAATAGTAATCAATTACGGGGTCATTAGTTC
ATAGCCCATATATGGAGTTCCGCGTTACATAACTTACGGTAAATGGCCCGCCTGGCTGACCGCCCAACGA
CCCCCGCCCATTGACGTCAATAATGACGTATGTTCCCATAGTAACGCCAATAGGGACTTTCCATTGACGT
CAATGGGTGGAGTATTTACGGTAAACTGCCCACTTGGCAGTACATCAAGTGTATCATATGCCAAGTACGC
CCCCTATTGACGTCAATGACGGTAAATGGCCCGCCTGGCATTATGCCCAGTACATGACCTTATGGGACTT
TCCTACTTGGCAGTACATCTACGTATTAGTCATCGCTATTACCATGGTGATGCGGTTTTGGCAGTACATC
AATGGGCGTGGATAGCGGTTTGACTCACGGGGATTTCCAAGTCTCCACCCCATTGACGTCAATGGGAGTT
TGTTTTGGCACCAAAATCAACGGGACTTTCCAAAATGTCGTAACAACTCCGCCCCATTGACGCAAATGGG
CGGTAGGCGTGTACGGTGGGAGGTCTATATAAGCAGAGCTCGTTTAGTGAACCGTCAGATCGCCTGGAGA
CGCCATCCACGCTGTTTTGACCTCCATAGAAGACACCGGGACCGATCCAGCCTCCGCGGCCGGGAACGGT
GCATTGGAACGCGGATTCCCCGTGCCAAGAGTGACGTAAGTACCGCCTATAGAGTCTATAGGCCCACCCC
CTTGGCTTCGTTAGAACGCGGCTACAATTAATACATAACCTTATGTATCATACACATACGATTTAGGTGA
CACTATAGAATAACATCCACTTTGCCTTTCTCTCCACAGGTGTCCACTCCCAGGTCCAACTGCACCTCGG
TTCTATCGAAAACGCGCCTGCTAGCGCCACCATGAAGACCATCATTGCCCTGAGCTACATCTTCTGCCTG
GTGTTCGCTGCGGCCGCCTTTGTGCGGACCAAGATCGATACCACCGAGAACCTGCTGAACACCGAGGTGC
ACAGTTCTCCCGCTCAGAGATGGTCTATGCAGGTCCCACCTGAAGTGTCTGCTGAAGCTGGGGATGCTGC
CGTGCTGCCTTGTACCTTTACACACCCTCACAGACACTACGACGGCCCTCTGACAGCTATTTGGAGAGCC
GGCGAACCTTATGCCGGACCACAGGTGTTCAGATGTGCCGCCGCTAGAGGATCTGAGCTGTGTCAGACAG
CCCTGAGCCTGCACGGAAGATTCAGACTGCTGGGCAACCCCAGACGGAACGATCTGAGCCTGAGAGTGGA
AAGACTGGCCCTGGCCGACGATCGGAGATACTTCTGCAGAGTGGAATTTGCCGGCGACGTGCACGACAGA
TATGAGAGCAGACACGGCGTGCGGCTGCATGTGACAGCTGCCCCTAGAATCGTGAACATCAGCGTGCTGC
CATCTCCAGCTCACGCCTTTAGAGCCCTGTGTACAGCTGAAGGCGAACCTCCTCCTGCTCTTGCTTGGAG
TGGACCTGCTCTGGGAAATTCTCTGGCCGCCGTCAGATCTCCTAGAGAAGGACACGGACACCTGGTCACA
GCTGAGCTGCCTGCTCTGACCCACGATGGCAGATACACCTGTACAGCCGCCAATAGCCTGGGCAGATCTG
AGGCCAGCGTGTACCTGTTCAGATTTCATGGCGCCAGCGGCGCCTCTACAGGCGCGCCGGAAGATCAAGT
TGATCCAAGATTGATTGATGGCAAGGGCGGATCTCTGGAGGTGCTGTTCCAGGGACCAGGCGGAAGCGGC
AATCCCGGCGGCGATCTGGCCCCCCAGATGCTGCGCGAGCTGCAGGAGACCAATGCCGCCCTGCAGGACG
TGCGCGAGCTGCTGCGCCACCGCGTGAAGGAGATCACCTTCCTGAAGAACACCGTGATGGAGTGCGACGC
CTGCGGTATGCAGCCCTCTAGAGGCTCCGGCTCCATCATCCCAGTTGAGGAGGAGAACCCGGACTTCTGG
AACCGCGAGGCAGCCGAGGCCCTGGGTGCCGCCAAGAAGCTGCAGCCTGCACAGACAGCCGCCAAGAACC
TCATCATCTTCCTGGGCGATGGGATGGGGGTGTCTACGGTGACAGCTGCCAGGATCCTAAAAGGGCAGAA
GAAGGACAAACTGGGGCCTGAGATACCCCTGGCCATGGACCGCTTCCCATATGTGGCTCTGTCCAAGACA
TACAATGTAGACAAACATGTGCCAGACAGTGGAGCCACAGCCACGGCCTACCTGTGCGGGGTCAAGGGCA
ACTTCCAGACCATTGGCTTGAGTGCAGCCGCCCGCTTTAACCAGTGCAACACGACACGCGGCAACGAGGT
CATCTCCGTGATGAATCGGGCCAAGAAAGCAGGGAAGTCAGTGGGAGTGGTAACCACCACACGAGTGCAG
CACGCCTCGCCAGCCGGCACCTACGCCCACACGGTGAACCGCAACTGGTACTCGGACGCCGACGTGCCTG
CCTCGGCCCGCCAGGAGGGGTGCCAGGACATCGCTACGCAGCTCATCTCCAACATGGACATTGACGTGAT
CCTAGGTGGAGGCCGAAAGTACATGTTTCGCATGGGAACCCCAGACCCTGAGTACCCAGATGACTACAGC
CAAGGTGGGACCAGGCTGGACGGGAAGAATCTGGTGCAGGAATGGCTGGCGAAGCGCCAGGGTGCCCGGT
ATGTGTGGAACCGCACTGAGCTCATGCAGGCTTCCCTGGACCCGTCTGTGACCCATCTCATGGGTCTCTT
TGAGCCTGGAGACATGAAATACGAGATCCACCGAGACTCCACACTGGACCCCTCCCTGATGGAGATGACA
GAGGCTGCCCTGCGCCTGCTGAGCAGGAACCCCCGCGGCTTCTTCCTCTTCGTGGAGGGTGGTCGCATCG
ACCATGGTCATCATGAAAGCAGGGCTTACCGGGCACTGACTGAGACGATCATGTTCGACGACGCCATTGA
GAGGGCGGGCCAGCTCACCAGCGAGGAGGACACGCTGAGCCTCGTCACTGCCGACCACTCCCACGTCTTC
TCCTTCGGAGGCTACCCCCTGCGAGGGAGCTCCATCTTCGGGCTGGCCCCTGGCAAGGCCCGGGACAGGA
AGGCCTACACGGTCCTCCTATACGGAAACGGTCCAGGCTATGTGCTCAAGGACGGCGCCCGGCCGGATGT
TACCGAGAGCGAGAGCGGGAGCCCCGAGTATCGGCAGCAGTCAGCAGTGCCCCTGGACGAAGAGACCCAC
GCAGGCGAGGACGTGGCGGTGTTCGCGCGCGGCCCGCAGGCGCACCTGGTTCACGGCGTGCAGGAGCAGA
CCTTCATAGCGCACGTCATGGCCTTCGCCGCCTGCCTGGAGCCCTACACCGCCTGCGACCTGGCGCCCCC
CGCCGGCACCACCGACGCCGCGCACCCGGGTGGCGGAGGACTGAACGACATCTTCGAGGCTCAGAAAATC
GAATGGCACGAACATCACCATCACCATCACCATCACCATTAAGGCCGGCCTGTAGTCACTGGCACAACGC
GTTACCCGGTAAGCCAATCGGGTATACACGGTCGTCATACTGCAGACAGGGTTCTTCTACTTTGCAAGAT
AGTCTTGAGTAGTAAAATAAATAGATAGAGAAAATCAGCCTCGACTGTGCCTTCTAGTTGCCAGCCATCT
GTTGTTTGCCCCTCCCCCGTGCCTTCCTTGACCCTGGAAGGTGCCACTCCCACTGTCCTTTCCTAATAAA
ATGAGGAAATTGCATCACAACACTCAACCCTATCTCGGTCTATTCTTTTGATTTATAAGGGATTTTGCCG
ATTTCGGCCTATTGGTTAAAAAATGAGCTGATTTAACAAAAATTTAACGCGAATTAATTCTGTGGAATGT
GTGTCAGTTAGGGTGTGGAAAGTCCCCAGGCTCCCCAGCAGGCAGAAGTATGCAAAGCATGCATCTCAAT
TAGTCAGCAACCAGGTGTGGAAAGTCCCCAGGCTCCCCAGCAGGCAGAAGTATGCAAAGCATGCATCTCA
ATTAGTCAGCAACCATAGTCCCGCCCCTAACTCCGCCCATCCCGCCCCTAACTCCGCCCAGTTCCGCCCA
TTCTCCGCCCCATGGCTGACTAATTTTTTTTATTTATGCAGAGGCCGAGGCCGCCTCTGCCTCTGAGCTA
TTCCAGAAGTAGTGAGGAGGCTTTTTTGGAGGCCTAGGCTTTTGCAAAAAGCTCCCGGGAGCTTGTATAT
CCATTTTCGGATCTGATCAGCACGTGTTGACAATTAATCATCGGCATAGTATATCGGCATAGTATAATAC
GACAAGGTGAGGAACTAAACCATGACCGAGTACAAGCCCACGGTGCGCCTCGCCACCCGCGACGACGTCC
CCAGGGCCGTACGCACCCTCGCCGCCGCGTTCGCCGACTACCCCGCCACGCGCCACACCGTCGATCCGGA
CCGCCACATCGAGCGGGTCACCGAGCTGCAAGAACTCTTCCTCACGCGCGTCGGGCTCGACATCGGCAAG
GTGTGGGTCGCGGACGACGGCGCCGCGGTGGCGGTCTGGACCACGCCGGAGAGCGTCGAAGCGGGGGCGG
TGTTCGCCGAGATCGGCCCGCGCATGGCCGAGTTGAGCGGTTCCCGGCTGGCCGCGCAGCAACAGATGGA
AGGCCTCCTGGCGCCGCACCGGCCCAAGGAGCCCGCGTGGTTCCTGGCCACCGTCGGCGTCTCGCCCGAC
CACCAGGGCAAGGGTCTGGGCAGCGCCGTCGTGCTCCCCGGAGTGGAGGCGGCCGAGCGCGCCGGGGTGC
CCGCCTTCCTGGAGACATCCGCGCCCCGCAACCTCCCCTTCTACGAGCGGCTCGGCTTCACCGTCACCGC
CGACGTCGAGGTGCCCGAAGGACCGCGCACCTGGTGCATGACCCGCAAGCCCGGTGCCTGACACGTGCTA
CGAGATTTCGATTCCACCGCCGCCTTCTATGAAAGGTTGGGCTTCGGAATCGTTTTCCGGGACGCCGGCT
GGATGATCCTCCAGCGCGGGGATCTCATGCTGGAGTTCTTCGCCCACCCCAACTTGTTTATTGCAGCTTA
TAATGGTTACAAATAAAGCAATAGCATCACAAATTTCACAAATAAAGCATTTTTTTCACTGCATTCTAGT
TGTGGTTTGTCCAAACTCATCAATGTATCTTATCATGTCTGTATACCGTCGACCTCTAGCTAGAGCTTGG
CGTAATCATGGTCATTACCAATGCTTAATCAGTGAGGCACCTATCTCAGCGATCTGTCTATTTCGTTCAT
CCATAGTTGCCTGACTCCCCGTCGTGTAGATAACTACGATACGGGAGGGCTTACCATCTGGCCCCAGCGC
TGCGATGATACCGCGAGAACCACGCTCACCGGCTCCGGATTTATCAGCAATAAACCAGCCAGCCGGAAGG
GCCGAGCGCAGAAGTGGTCCTGCAACTTTATCCGCCTCCATCCAGTCTATTAATTGTTGCCGGGAAGCTA
GAGTAAGTAGTTCGCCAGTTAATAGTTTGCGCAACGTTGTTGCCATCGCTACAGGCATCGTGGTGTCACG
CTCGTCGTTTGGTATGGCTTCATTCAGCTCCGGTTCCCAACGATCAAGGCGAGTTACATGATCCCCCATG
TTGTGCAAAAAAGCGGTTAGCTCCTTCGGTCCTCCGATCGTTGTCAGAAGTAAGTTGGCCGCAGTGTTAT
CACTCATGGTTATGGCAGCACTGCATAATTCTCTTACTGTCATGCCATCCGTAAGATGCTTTTCTGTGAC
TGGTGAGTACTCAACCAAGTCATTCTGAGAATAGTGTATGCGGCGACCGAGTTGCTCTTGCCCGGCGTCA
ATACGGGATAATACCGCGCCACATAGCAGAACTTTAAAAGTGCTCATCATTGGAAAACGTTCTTCGGGGC
GAAAACTCTCAAGGATCTTACCGCTGTTGAGATCCAGTTCGATGTAACCCACTCGTGCACCCAACTGATC
TTCAGCATCTTTTACTTTCACCAGCGTTTCTGGGTGAGCAAAAACAGGAAGGCAAAATGCCGCAAAAAAG
GGAATAAGGGCGACACGGAAATGTTGAATACTCATATTCTTCCTT
