>Addgene plasmid #157262 | pD649-HAsp-SIGLEC15-COMP5AP-AviTag-9xHis | depositor partial sequence | sequence record 303634 | insert (extracellular domain)
TTTGTGCGGACCAAGATCGATACCACCGAGAACCTGCTGAACACCGAGGTGCACAGTTCTCCCGCTCAGA
GATGGTCTATGCAGGTCCCACCTGAAGTGTCTGCTGAAGCTGGGGATGCTGCCGTGCTGCCTTGTACCTT
TACACACCCTCACAGACACTACGACGGCCCTCTGACAGCTATTTGGAGAGCCGGCGAACCTTATGCCGGA
CCACAGGTGTTCAGATGTGCCGCCGCTAGAGGATCTGAGCTGTGTCAGACAGCCCTGAGCCTGCACGGAA
GATTCAGACTGCTGGGCAACCCCAGACGGAACGATCTGAGCCTGAGAGTGGAAAGACTGGCCCTGGCCGA
CGATCGGAGATACTTCTGCAGAGTGGAATTTGCCGGCGACGTGCACGACAGATATGAGAGCAGACACGGC
GTGCGGCTGCATGTGACAGCTGCCCCTAGAATCGTGAACATCAGCGTGCTGCCATCTCCAGCTCACGCCT
TTAGAGCCCTGTGTACAGCTGAAGGCGAACCTCCTCCTGCTCTTGCTTGGAGTGGACCTGCTCTGGGAAA
TTCTCTGGCCGCCGTCAGATCTCCTAGAGAAGGACACGGACACCTGGTCACAGCTGAGCTGCCTGCTCTG
ACCCACGATGGCAGATACACCTGTACAGCCGCCAATAGCCTGGGCAGATCTGAGGCCAGCGTGTACCTGT
TCAGATTTCATGGCGCCAGCGGCGCCTCTACA
